Addgene plasmid #138161: AALN-BE4max
Purpose: C-to-T base editor
Depositing lab: David Liu. Depositing organization: Broad Institute. Publication: Evaluation and minimization of Cas9-independent off-target DNA editing by cytosine base editors. Doman JL, Raguram A, Newby GA, Liu DR. Nat Biotechnol. 2020 Feb 10. pii: 10.1038/s41587-020-0414-6. doi: 10.1038/s41587-020-0414-6. PubMed 32042165.
Backbone
  Vector backbone: pBR322/CMV
  Vector type: Mammalian Expression
Growth in bacteria
  Bacterial resistance: Ampicillin, 100 μg/mL
  Growth temperature: 37°C
  Growth strain: DH5alpha
  Copy number: High Copy
Gene/Insert
  Gene/Insert name: rAPOBEC1(AALN)-nSpCas9-UGI-UGI
  Species: Synthetic; fusion of genes derived from R. norvegicus, S. pyogenes, and Bacillus phage PBS2
  Mutation: Within rAPOBEC1 R33A + K34A + H122L + D124N; within Cas9 D10A
  Promoter: CMV
  Tag / fusion protein: NLS (N terminal on insert); NLS (C terminal on insert)
  Cloning method: Ligation Independent Cloning
Terms and licenses: Academic/Nonprofit Terms; Industry Terms: Not Available to Industry
How to cite: AALN-BE4max was a gift from David Liu (Addgene plasmid # 138161 ; http://n2t.net/addgene:138161 ; RRID:Addgene_138161)
