[The description below was written by a language model from this plasmid's Addgene catalogue record and pLannotate feature annotations shown in this document.]
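Description:
AALN-BE4max is a mammalian expression plasmid encoding a cytosine (C-to-T) base editor, built on a pBR322/CMV-type backbone of about 9 kb. It is propagated in E. coli at high copy through a ColE1/pUC-family origin and selected with ampicillin via the β-lactamase gene. Remnants of earlier cloning vectors (lac promoter/operator, a lacI fragment, a bom fragment, and short SV40 promoter and MCS fragments) are also annotated in the backbone and have no stated role in the construct's function.

The payload is a single synthetic fusion protein driven by the CMV enhancer and immediate early promoter and terminated by the bGH polyadenylation signal. A T7 promoter sits just upstream of the coding region, which could allow in vitro transcription. The open reading frame joins rat APOBEC1 cytidine deaminase to Streptococcus pyogenes Cas9 carrying D10A, a nickase that cuts only the non-edited strand, followed by uracil glycosylase inhibitor (UGI) from Bacillus phage PBS2, with nuclear localization signals at both ends. The record describes two tandem UGI copies, although the automated annotation marks only one. UGI blocks excision of the uracil produced by deamination, favouring the C•G to T•A outcome.

The "AALN" designation refers to four deaminase substitutions: R33A, K34A, H122L and D124N. The associated study concerns evaluating and minimizing Cas9-independent off-target DNA editing by cytosine base editors, so this variant is presumably one of the engineered deaminases tested for that purpose. No guide RNA cassette is annotated, so a guide would need to be supplied separately.
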