Features (pLannotate 1.2.2; 18 found; start..end, strand, type, name):
    132..335     +  promoter       CMV promoter: human cytomegalovirus (CMV) immediate early promoter
    377..395     +  promoter       T7 promoter: promoter for bacteriophage T7 RNA polymerase
    466..1149    +  CDS            Apobec1: ABEC1_RAT - Experimental evidence at protein level: Swiss-Prot protein existence level 1. Catalytic component of the apolipoprotein B mRNA editing enzyme complex which is responsible for the postranscriptional editing of a CAA codon for Gln to a UAA codon for stop in the APOB mRNA. May also play a role in the epigenetic regulation of gene expression by participating in DNA demethylation. From Rattus norvegicus (Rat).
   1246..2847    +  CDS            dCas9(N): N-terminal portion of catalytically inactive Streptococcus pyogenes dCas9 carrying the D10A mutation (Zetsche et al., 2015)
   2848..5342    +  CDS            Cas9(C) (fragment): C-terminal portion of Streptococcus pyogenes Cas9 (Zetsche et al., 2015)
   5656..5904    +  CDS            UGI: UNGI_BPPB2 - Experimental evidence at protein level: Swiss-Prot protein existence level 1. This protein binds specifically and reversibly to the host uracil-DNA glycosylase, preventing removal of uracil residues from PBS2 DNA by the host uracil-excision repair system. From Bacillus phage PBS2 (Bacteriophage PBS2).
   6022..6246    +  polyA_signal   bGH poly(A) signal: bovine growth hormone polyadenylation signal
   6250..6271    +  promoter       SV40 promoter (fragment): SV40 enhancer and early promoter
   6276..6292    +  misc_feature   MCS (fragment): pBluescript multiple cloning site
   6341..6357    -  protein_bind   lac operator: The lac repressor binds to the lac operator to inhibit transcription in E. coli. This inhibition can be relieved by adding lactose or isopropyl-β-D-thiogalactopyranoside (IPTG). lac repressor encoded by lacI
   6365..6395    -  promoter       lac promoter: promoter for the E. coli lac operon
   6410..6431    -  protein_bind   CAP binding site: CAP binding activates transcription in the presence of cAMP. E. coli catabolite activator protein
   6444..6536    -  CDS            lacI (fragment): lac repressor; lacI; The lac repressor binds to the lac operator to inhibit transcription in E. coli. This inhibition can be relieved by adding lactose or isopropyl-β-D-thiogalactopyranoside (IPTG).
   6719..7307    -  rep_origin     ori: high-copy-number ColE1/pMB1/pBR322/pUC origin of replication
   7478..8338    -  CDS            AmpR: β-lactamase; bla; confers resistance to ampicillin, carbenicillin, and related antibiotics
   8339..8443    -  promoter       AmpR promoter: bla
   8514..8558    -  misc_feature   bom (fragment): basis of mobility region from pBR322
   8713..131     +  enhancer       CMV enhancer (across the origin): human cytomegalovirus immediate early enhancer
>Addgene plasmid #138161 | AALN-BE4max | addgene full sequence | sequence record 272350 | Addgene NGS Result
ATATGCCAAGTACGCCCCCTATTGACGTCAATGACGGTAAATGGCCCGCCTGGCATTATGCCCAGTACAT
GACCTTATGGGACTTTCCTACTTGGCAGTACATCTACGTATTAGTCATCGCTATTACCATGGTGATGCGG
TTTTGGCAGTACATCAATGGGCGTGGATAGCGGTTTGACTCACGGGGATTTCCAAGTCTCCACCCCATTG
ACGTCAATGGGAGTTTGTTTTGGCACCAAAATCAACGGGACTTTCCAAAATGTCGTAACAACTCCGCCCC
ATTGACGCAAATGGGCGGTAGGCGTGTACGGTGGGAGGTCTATATAAGCAGAGCTGGTTTAGTGAACCGT
CAGATCCGCTAGAGATCCGCGGCCGCTAATACGACTCACTATAGGGAGAGCCGCCACCATGAAACGGACA
GCCGACGGAAGCGAGTTCGAGTCACCAAAGAAGAAGCGGAAAGTCTCCTCAGAGACTGGGCCTGTCGCCG
TCGATCCAACCCTGCGCCGCCGGATTGAACCTCACGAGTTTGAAGTGTTCTTTGACCCCCGGGAGCTGGC
CGCCGAGACATGCCTGCTGTACGAGATCAACTGGGGAGGCAGGCACTCCATCTGGAGGCACACCTCTCAG
AACACAAATAAGCACGTGGAGGTGAACTTCATCGAGAAGTTTACCACAGAGCGGTACTTCTGCCCCAATA
CCAGATGTAGCATCACATGGTTTCTGAGCTGGTCCCCTTGCGGAGAGTGTAGCAGGGCCATCACCGAGTT
CCTGTCCAGATATCCACACGTGACACTGTTTATCTACATCGCCAGGCTGTATCACCTGGCAAACCCAAGG
AATAGGCAGGGCCTGCGCGATCTGATCAGCTCCGGCGTGACCATCCAGATCATGACAGAGCAGGAGTCCG
GCTACTGCTGGCGGAACTTCGTGAATTATTCTCCTAGCAACGAGGCCCACTGGCCTAGGTACCCACACCT
GTGGGTGCGCCTGTACGTGCTGGAGCTGTATTGCATCATCCTGGGCCTGCCCCCTTGTCTGAATATCCTG
CGGAGAAAGCAGCCCCAGCTGACCTTCTTTACAATCGCCCTGCAGTCTTGTCACTATCAGAGGCTGCCAC
CCCACATCCTGTGGGCCACAGGCCTGAAGTCTGGAGGATCTAGCGGAGGATCCTCTGGCAGCGAGACACC
AGGAACAAGCGAGTCAGCAACACCAGAGAGCAGTGGCGGCAGCAGCGGCGGCAGCGACAAGAAGTACAGC
ATCGGCCTGGCCATCGGCACCAACTCTGTGGGCTGGGCCGTGATCACCGACGAGTACAAGGTGCCCAGCA
AGAAATTCAAGGTGCTGGGCAACACCGACCGGCACAGCATCAAGAAGAACCTGATCGGAGCCCTGCTGTT
CGACAGCGGCGAAACAGCCGAGGCCACCCGGCTGAAGAGAACCGCCAGAAGAAGATACACCAGACGGAAG
AACCGGATCTGCTATCTGCAAGAGATCTTCAGCAACGAGATGGCCAAGGTGGACGACAGCTTCTTCCACA
GACTGGAAGAGTCCTTCCTGGTGGAAGAGGATAAGAAGCACGAGCGGCACCCCATCTTCGGCAACATCGT
GGACGAGGTGGCCTACCACGAGAAGTACCCCACCATCTACCACCTGAGAAAGAAACTGGTGGACAGCACC
GACAAGGCCGACCTGCGGCTGATCTATCTGGCCCTGGCCCACATGATCAAGTTCCGGGGCCACTTCCTGA
TCGAGGGCGACCTGAACCCCGACAACAGCGACGTGGACAAGCTGTTCATCCAGCTGGTGCAGACCTACAA
CCAGCTGTTCGAGGAAAACCCCATCAACGCCAGCGGCGTGGACGCCAAGGCCATCCTGTCTGCCAGACTG
AGCAAGAGCAGACGGCTGGAAAATCTGATCGCCCAGCTGCCCGGCGAGAAGAAGAATGGCCTGTTCGGAA
ACCTGATTGCCCTGAGCCTGGGCCTGACCCCCAACTTCAAGAGCAACTTCGACCTGGCCGAGGATGCCAA
ACTGCAGCTGAGCAAGGACACCTACGACGACGACCTGGACAACCTGCTGGCCCAGATCGGCGACCAGTAC
GCCGACCTGTTTCTGGCCGCCAAGAACCTGTCCGACGCCATCCTGCTGAGCGACATCCTGAGAGTGAACA
CCGAGATCACCAAGGCCCCCCTGAGCGCCTCTATGATCAAGAGATACGACGAGCACCACCAGGACCTGAC
CCTGCTGAAAGCTCTCGTGCGGCAGCAGCTGCCTGAGAAGTACAAAGAGATTTTCTTCGACCAGAGCAAG
AACGGCTACGCCGGCTACATTGACGGCGGAGCCAGCCAGGAAGAGTTCTACAAGTTCATCAAGCCCATCC
TGGAAAAGATGGACGGCACCGAGGAACTGCTCGTGAAGCTGAACAGAGAGGACCTGCTGCGGAAGCAGCG
GACCTTCGACAACGGCAGCATCCCCCACCAGATCCACCTGGGAGAGCTGCACGCCATTCTGCGGCGGCAG
GAAGATTTTTACCCATTCCTGAAGGACAACCGGGAAAAGATCGAGAAGATCCTGACCTTCCGCATCCCCT
ACTACGTGGGCCCTCTGGCCAGGGGAAACAGCAGATTCGCCTGGATGACCAGAAAGAGCGAGGAAACCAT
CACCCCCTGGAACTTCGAGGAAGTGGTGGACAAGGGCGCTTCCGCCCAGAGCTTCATCGAGCGGATGACC
AACTTCGATAAGAACCTGCCCAACGAGAAGGTGCTGCCCAAGCACAGCCTGCTGTACGAGTACTTCACCG
TGTATAACGAGCTGACCAAAGTGAAATACGTGACCGAGGGAATGAGAAAGCCCGCCTTCCTGAGCGGCGA
GCAGAAAAAGGCCATCGTGGACCTGCTGTTCAAGACCAACCGGAAAGTGACCGTGAAGCAGCTGAAAGAG
GACTACTTCAAGAAAATCGAGTGCTTCGACTCCGTGGAAATCTCCGGCGTGGAAGATCGGTTCAACGCCT
CCCTGGGCACATACCACGATCTGCTGAAAATTATCAAGGACAAGGACTTCCTGGACAATGAGGAAAACGA
GGACATTCTGGAAGATATCGTGCTGACCCTGACACTGTTTGAGGACAGAGAGATGATCGAGGAACGGCTG
AAAACCTATGCCCACCTGTTCGACGACAAAGTGATGAAGCAGCTGAAGCGGCGGAGATACACCGGCTGGG
GCAGGCTGAGCCGGAAGCTGATCAACGGCATCCGGGACAAGCAGTCCGGCAAGACAATCCTGGATTTCCT
GAAGTCCGACGGCTTCGCCAACAGAAACTTCATGCAGCTGATCCACGACGACAGCCTGACCTTTAAAGAG
GACATCCAGAAAGCCCAGGTGTCCGGCCAGGGCGATAGCCTGCACGAGCACATTGCCAATCTGGCCGGCA
GCCCCGCCATTAAGAAGGGCATCCTGCAGACAGTGAAGGTGGTGGACGAGCTCGTGAAAGTGATGGGCCG
GCACAAGCCCGAGAACATCGTGATCGAAATGGCCAGAGAGAACCAGACCACCCAGAAGGGACAGAAGAAC
AGCCGCGAGAGAATGAAGCGGATCGAAGAGGGCATCAAAGAGCTGGGCAGCCAGATCCTGAAAGAACACC
CCGTGGAAAACACCCAGCTGCAGAACGAGAAGCTGTACCTGTACTACCTGCAGAATGGGCGGGATATGTA
CGTGGACCAGGAACTGGACATCAACCGGCTGTCCGACTACGATGTGGACCATATCGTGCCTCAGAGCTTT
CTGAAGGACGACTCCATCGACAACAAGGTGCTGACCAGAAGCGACAAGAACCGGGGCAAGAGCGACAACG
TGCCCTCCGAAGAGGTCGTGAAGAAGATGAAGAACTACTGGCGGCAGCTGCTGAACGCCAAGCTGATTAC
CCAGAGAAAGTTCGACAATCTGACCAAGGCCGAGAGAGGCGGCCTGAGCGAACTGGATAAGGCCGGCTTC
ATCAAGAGACAGCTGGTGGAAACCCGGCAGATCACAAAGCACGTGGCACAGATCCTGGACTCCCGGATGA
ACACTAAGTACGACGAGAATGACAAGCTGATCCGGGAAGTGAAAGTGATCACCCTGAAGTCCAAGCTGGT
GTCCGATTTCCGGAAGGATTTCCAGTTTTACAAAGTGCGCGAGATCAACAACTACCACCACGCCCACGAC
GCCTACCTGAACGCCGTCGTGGGAACCGCCCTGATCAAAAAGTACCCTAAGCTGGAAAGCGAGTTCGTGT
ACGGCGACTACAAGGTGTACGACGTGCGGAAGATGATCGCCAAGAGCGAGCAGGAAATCGGCAAGGCTAC
CGCCAAGTACTTCTTCTACAGCAACATCATGAACTTTTTCAAGACCGAGATTACCCTGGCCAACGGCGAG
ATCCGGAAGCGGCCTCTGATCGAGACAAACGGCGAAACCGGGGAGATCGTGTGGGATAAGGGCCGGGATT
TTGCCACCGTGCGGAAAGTGCTGAGCATGCCCCAAGTGAATATCGTGAAAAAGACCGAGGTGCAGACAGG
CGGCTTCAGCAAAGAGTCTATCCTGCCCAAGAGGAACAGCGATAAGCTGATCGCCAGAAAGAAGGACTGG
GACCCTAAGAAGTACGGCGGCTTCGACAGCCCCACCGTGGCCTATTCTGTGCTGGTGGTGGCCAAAGTGG
AAAAGGGCAAGTCCAAGAAACTGAAGAGTGTGAAAGAGCTGCTGGGGATCACCATCATGGAAAGAAGCAG
CTTCGAGAAGAATCCCATCGACTTTCTGGAAGCCAAGGGCTACAAAGAAGTGAAAAAGGACCTGATCATC
AAGCTGCCTAAGTACTCCCTGTTCGAGCTGGAAAACGGCCGGAAGAGAATGCTGGCCTCTGCCGGCGAAC
TGCAGAAGGGAAACGAACTGGCCCTGCCCTCCAAATATGTGAACTTCCTGTACCTGGCCAGCCACTATGA
GAAGCTGAAGGGCTCCCCCGAGGATAATGAGCAGAAACAGCTGTTTGTGGAACAGCACAAGCACTACCTG
GACGAGATCATCGAGCAGATCAGCGAGTTCTCCAAGAGAGTGATCCTGGCCGACGCTAATCTGGACAAAG
TGCTGTCCGCCTACAACAAGCACCGGGATAAGCCCATCAGAGAGCAGGCCGAGAATATCATCCACCTGTT
TACCCTGACCAATCTGGGAGCCCCTGCCGCCTTCAAGTACTTTGACACCACCATCGACCGGAAGAGGTAC
ACCAGCACCAAAGAGGTGCTGGACGCCACCCTGATCCACCAGAGCATCACCGGCCTGTACGAGACACGGA
TCGACCTGTCTCAGCTGGGAGGTGACAGCGGCGGGAGCGGCGGGAGCGGGGGGAGCACTAATCTGAGCGA
CATCATTGAGAAGGAGACTGGGAAACAGCTGGTCATTCAGGAGTCCATCCTGATGCTGCCTGAGGAGGTG
GAGGAAGTGATCGGCAACAAGCCAGAGTCTGACATCCTGGTGCACACCGCCTACGACGAGTCCACAGATG
AGAATGTGATGCTGCTGACCTCTGACGCCCCCGAGTATAAGCCTTGGGCCCTGGTCATCCAGGATTCTAA
CGGCGAGAATAAGATCAAGATGCTGAGCGGAGGATCCGGAGGATCTGGAGGCAGCACCAACCTGTCTGAC
ATCATCGAGAAGGAGACAGGCAAGCAGCTGGTCATCCAGGAGAGCATCCTGATGCTGCCCGAAGAAGTCG
AAGAAGTGATCGGAAACAAGCCTGAGAGCGATATCCTGGTCCATACCGCCTACGACGAGAGTACCGACGA
AAATGTGATGCTGCTGACATCCGACGCCCCAGAGTATAAGCCCTGGGCTCTGGTCATCCAGGATTCCAAC
GGAGAGAACAAAATCAAAATGCTGTCTGGCGGCTCAAAAAGAACCGCCGACGGCAGCGAATTCGAGCCCA
AGAAGAAGAGGAAAGTCTAACCGGTCATCATCACCATCACCATTGAGTTTAAACCCGCTGATCAGCCTCG
ACTGTGCCTTCTAGTTGCCAGCCATCTGTTGTTTGCCCCTCCCCCGTGCCTTCCTTGACCCTGGAAGGTG
CCACTCCCACTGTCCTTTCCTAATAAAATGAGGAAATTGCATCGCATTGTCTGAGTAGGTGTCATTCTAT
TCTGGGGGGTGGGGTGGGGCAGGACAGCAAGGGGGAGGATTGGGAAGACAATAGCAGGCATGCTGGGGAT
GCGGTGGGCTCTATGGCTTCTGAGGCGGAAAGAACCAGCTGGGGCTCGATACCGTCGACCTCTAGCTAGA
GCTTGGCGTAATCATGGTCATAGCTGTTTCCTGTGTGAAATTGTTATCCGCTCACAATTCCACACAACAT
ACGAGCCGGAAGCATAAAGTGTAAAGCCTAGGGTGCCTAATGAGTGAGCTAACTCACATTAATTGCGTTG
CGCTCACTGCCCGCTTTCCAGTCGGGAAACCTGTCGTGCCAGCTGCATTAATGAATCGGCCAACGCGCGG
GGAGAGGCGGTTTGCGTATTGGGCGCTCTTCCGCTTCCTCGCTCACTGACTCGCTGCGCTCGGTCGTTCG
GCTGCGGCGAGCGGTATCAGCTCACTCAAAGGCGGTAATACGGTTATCCACAGAATCAGGGGATAACGCA
GGAAAGAACATGTGAGCAAAAGGCCAGCAAAAGGCCAGGAACCGTAAAAAGGCCGCGTTGCTGGCGTTTT
TCCATAGGCTCCGCCCCCCTGACGAGCATCACAAAAATCGACGCTCAAGTCAGAGGTGGCGAAACCCGAC
AGGACTATAAAGATACCAGGCGTTTCCCCCTGGAAGCTCCCTCGTGCGCTCTCCTGTTCCGACCCTGCCG
CTTACCGGATACCTGTCCGCCTTTCTCCCTTCGGGAAGCGTGGCGCTTTCTCATAGCTCACGCTGTAGGT
ATCTCAGTTCGGTGTAGGTCGTTCGCTCCAAGCTGGGCTGTGTGCACGAACCCCCCGTTCAGCCCGACCG
CTGCGCCTTATCCGGTAACTATCGTCTTGAGTCCAACCCGGTAAGACACGACTTATCGCCACTGGCAGCA
GCCACTGGTAACAGGATTAGCAGAGCGAGGTATGTAGGCGGTGCTACAGAGTTCTTGAAGTGGTGGCCTA
ACTACGGCTACACTAGAAGAACAGTATTTGGTATCTGCGCTCTGCTGAAGCCAGTTACCTTCGGAAAAAG
AGTTGGTAGCTCTTGATCCGGCAAACAAACCACCGCTGGTAGCGGTGGTTTTTTTGTTTGCAAGCAGCAG
ATTACGCGCAGAAAAAAAGGATCTCAAGAAGATCCTTTGATCTTTTCTACGGGGTCTGACACTCAGTGGA
ACGAAAACTCACGTTAAGGGATTTTGGTCATGAGATTATCAAAAAGGATCTTCACCTAGATCCTTTTAAA
TTAAAAATGAAGTTTTAAATCAATCTAAAGTATATATGAGTAAACTTGGTCTGACAGTTACCAATGCTTA
ATCAGTGAGGCACCTATCTCAGCGATCTGTCTATTTCGTTCATCCATAGTTGCCTGACTCCCCGTCGTGT
AGATAACTACGATACGGGAGGGCTTACCATCTGGCCCCAGTGCTGCAATGATACCGCGAGACCCACGCTC
ACCGGCTCCAGATTTATCAGCAATAAACCAGCCAGCCGGAAGGGCCGAGCGCAGAAGTGGTCCTGCAACT
TTATCCGCCTCCATCCAGTCTATTAATTGTTGCCGGGAAGCTAGAGTAAGTAGTTCGCCAGTTAATAGTT
TGCGCAACGTTGTTGCCATTGCTACAGGCATCGTGGTGTCACGCTCGTCGTTTGGTATGGCTTCATTCAG
CTCCGGTTCCCAACGATCAAGGCGAGTTACATGATCCCCCATGTTGTGCAAAAAAGCGGTTAGCTCCTTC
GGTCCTCCGATCGTTGTCAGAAGTAAGTTGGCCGCAGTGTTATCACTCATGGTTATGGCAGCACTGCATA
ATTCTCTTACTGTCATGCCATCCGTAAGATGCTTTTCTGTGACTGGTGAGTACTCAACCAAGTCATTCTG
AGAATAGTGTATGCGGCGACCGAGTTGCTCTTGCCCGGCGTCAATACGGGATAATACCGCGCCACATAGC
AGAACTTTAAAAGTGCTCATCATTGGAAAACGTTCTTCGGGGCGAAAACTCTCAAGGATCTTACCGCTGT
TGAGATCCAGTTCGATGTAACCCACTCGTGCACCCAACTGATCTTCAGCATCTTTTACTTTCACCAGCGT
TTCTGGGTGAGCAAAAACAGGAAGGCAAAATGCCGCAAAAAAGGGAATAAGGGCGACACGGAAATGTTGA
ATACTCATACTCTTCCTTTTTCAATATTATTGAAGCATTTATCAGGGTTATTGTCTCATGAGCGGATACA
TATTTGAATGTATTTAGAAAAATAAACAAATAGGGGTTCCGCGCACATTTCCCCGAAAAGTGCCACCTGA
CGTCGACGGATCGGGAGATCGATCTCCCGATCCCCTAGGGTCGACTCTCAGTACAATCTGCTCTGATGCC
GCATAGTTAAGCCAGTATCTGCTCCCTGCTTGTGTGTTGGAGGTCGCTGAGTAGTGCGCGAGCAAAATTT
AAGCTACAACAAGGCAAGGCTTGACCGACAATTGCATGAAGAATCTGCTTAGGGTTAGGCGTTTTGCGCT
GCTTCGCGATGTACGGGCCAGATATACGCGTTGACATTGATTATTGACTAGTTATTAATAGTAATCAATT
ACGGGGTCATTAGTTCATAGCCCATATATGGAGTTCCGCGTTACATAACTTACGGTAAATGGCCCGCCTG
GCTGACCGCCCAACGACCCCCGCCCATTGACGTCAATAATGACGTATGTTCCCATAGTAACGCCAATAGG
GACTTTCCATTGACGTCAATGGGTGGAGTATTTACGGTAAACTGCCCACTTGGCAGTACATCAAGTGTAT
C
